Addgene plasmid #80193: non-targeting control gRNA (BRDN0001147100)
Purpose: 3rd generation lentiviral gRNA plasmid, non-targeting control gRNA
Depositing lab: John Doench & David Root. Depositing organization: Broad Institute. Publication: Optimized sgRNA design to maximize activity and minimize off-target effects of CRISPR-Cas9. Doench JG, Fusi N, Sullender M, Hegde M, Vaimberg EW, Donovan KF, Smith I, Tothova Z, Wilen C, Orchard R, Virgin HW, Listgarten J, Root DE. Nat Biotechnol. 2016 Jan 18. doi: 10.1038/nbt.3437. PubMed 26780180.
Backbone
  Vector backbone: lentiGuide-Puro
  Backbone manufacturer: Zhang Lab (Addgene plasmid # 52963)
  Vector type: Mammalian Expression, Lentiviral, CRISPR
  Selectable markers: Puromycin
Growth in bacteria
  Bacterial resistance: Ampicillin, 100 μg/mL
  Growth temperature: 37°C
  Growth strain: DH5alpha
  Copy number: High Copy
Gene/Insert
  Gene/Insert name: Non-targeting control gRNA
  gRNA/shRNA sequence: ACAGCGCTCTCGTGTACTAT
  Species: H. sapiens (human)
  Promoter: hU6
  Cloning method: Unknown
  Sequencing primers: 5′ U6-F; 3′ pS2-R
Terms and licenses: Academic/Nonprofit Terms; Industry Terms: Not Available to Industry
How to cite: non-targeting control gRNA (BRDN0001147100) was a gift from John Doench & David Root (Addgene plasmid # 80193 ; http://n2t.net/addgene:80193 ; RRID:Addgene_80193)
