[The description below was written by a language model from this plasmid's Addgene catalogue record and pLannotate feature annotations shown in this document.]
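Description:
The non-targeting control gRNA (BRDN0001147100) plasmid is a third-generation lentiviral CRISPR guide vector built on the lentiGuide-Puro backbone. It carries a single guide RNA intended as a negative control, meaning the guide is designed not to target the human genome. The plasmid is propagated in E. coli through a high-copy ColE1/pUC-type origin with ampicillin selection (AmpR, β-lactamase). The backbone also contains an f1 origin, an SV40 origin and poly(A) signal, and remnants of a lac/T7/T3 cloning region.

The viral transfer cassette begins with an RSV promoter fused to a truncated HIV-1 5' LTR, which makes genomic RNA production Tat-independent, as is typical of third-generation systems. This is followed by the Ψ packaging signal with a partial gag fragment, then the Rev response element for Rev-dependent nuclear export. Next comes the human U6 RNA polymerase III promoter, which drives the control spacer joined to the Streptococcus pyogenes Cas9 guide RNA scaffold. A cPPT/CTS element, which aids nuclear import of the reverse-transcribed genome, sits after the guide cassette. Downstream, the EF-1α core promoter with its intron A expresses puromycin N-acetyltransferase, allowing puromycin selection of transduced mammalian cells. WPRE then enhances transcript expression, and a self-inactivating ΔU3 3' LTR closes the cassette.

The vector encodes no Cas9, so the nuclease must be supplied separately, for example in cells that already express it. The construct serves as a baseline control alongside gene-targeting guides in the same backbone, helping to separate gene-specific phenotypes from the effects of transduction, selection and Cas9/gRNA expression in knockout experiments or screens.
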