Features (pLannotate 1.2.2; 29 found; start..end, strand, type, name):
     14..80      +  CDS            small t antigen (fragment): SV40 (simian virus 40) small t antigen
    106..317     +  promoter       EF-1α core promoter: core promoter for human elongation factor EF-1α
    318..1256    +  intron         EF-1α intron A: intron upstream of the start codon of human EF-1α
   1278..1877    +  CDS            PuroR (fragment): puromycin N-acetyltransferase; pac from Streptomyces; confers resistance to puromycin
   1893..2481    +  misc_feature   WPRE: woodchuck hepatitis virus posttranscriptional regulatory element
   2532..2551    +  misc_feature   cPPT/CTS (fragment): central polypurine tract and central termination sequence of HIV-1
   2553..2786    +  LTR            3' LTR (ΔU3): self-inactivating 3' long terminal repeat (LTR) from HIV-1
   2864..2985    +  polyA_signal   SV40 poly(A) signal: SV40 polyadenylation signal
   3025..3160    +  rep_origin     SV40 ori: SV40 origin of replication
   3181..3199    -  promoter       T7 promoter: promoter for bacteriophage T7 RNA polymerase
   3207..3362    +  CDS            lacZα (fragment): LacZα fragment of β-galactosidase; lacZ fragment
   3367..3795    +  rep_origin     f1 ori (sequence partly withheld): f1 bacteriophage origin of replication; arrow indicates direction of (+) strand synthesis
   3848..3952    +  promoter       AmpR promoter: bla
   3953..4813    +  CDS            AmpR: β-lactamase; bla; confers resistance to ampicillin, carbenicillin, and related antibiotics
   4984..5572    +  rep_origin     ori: high-copy-number ColE1/pMB1/pBR322/pUC origin of replication
   5755..5847    +  CDS            lacI (fragment): lac repressor; lacI; The lac repressor binds to the lac operator to inhibit transcription in E. coli. This inhibition can be relieved by adding lactose or isopropyl-β-D-thiogalactopyranoside (IPTG).
   5860..5881    +  protein_bind   CAP binding site: CAP binding activates transcription in the presence of cAMP. E. coli catabolite activator protein
   5896..5926    +  promoter       lac promoter: promoter for the E. coli lac operon
   5934..5950    +  protein_bind   lac operator: The lac repressor binds to the lac operator to inhibit transcription in E. coli. This inhibition can be relieved by adding lactose or isopropyl-β-D-thiogalactopyranoside (IPTG). lac repressor encoded by lacI
   5995..6013    +  promoter       T3 promoter: promoter for bacteriophage T3 RNA polymerase
   6041..6267    +  promoter       RSV promoter: Rous sarcoma virus enhancer/promoter
   6268..6448    +  LTR            5' LTR (truncated): truncated 5' long terminal repeat (LTR) from HIV-1
   6495..6620    +  misc_feature   HIV-1 Ψ: packaging signal of human immunodeficiency virus type 1
   6604..6967    +  CDS            HIV-1 gag (fragment): gag protein from human immunodeficiency virus 1; gag
   7113..7346    +  misc_feature   RRE: The Rev response element (RRE) of HIV-1 allows for Rev-dependent mRNA export from the nucleus to the cytoplasm.
   7723..7749    +  CDS            Rev (fragment): human immunodeficiency virus 1 (HIV-1) Rev protein; rev; enhances nuclear export of unspliced and incompletely spliced viral mRNAs
   7753..7993    +  promoter       U6 promoter: RNA polymerase III promoter for human U6 snRNA
   8023..8098    +  misc_RNA       gRNA scaffold: guide RNA scaffold for the Streptococcus pyogenes CRISPR/Cas9 system
   8154..8271    +  misc_feature   cPPT/CTS: central polypurine tract and central termination sequence of HIV-1
>Addgene plasmid #80193 | non-targeting control gRNA (BRDN0001147100) | depositor full sequence | sequence record 150864 | Full Sequence
CCCGGGTGCAAAGATGGATAAAGTTTTAAACAGAGAGGAATCTTTGCAGCTAATGGACCTTCTAGGTCTT
GAAAGGAGTGGGAATTGGCTCCGGTGCCCGTCAGTGGGCAGAGCGCACATCGCCCACAGTCCCCGAGAAG
TTGGGGGGAGGGGTCGGCAATTGATCCGGTGCCTAGAGAAGGTGGCGCGGGGTAAACTGGGAAAGTGATG
TCGTGTACTGGCTCCGCCTTTTTCCCGAGGGTGGGGGAGAACCGTATATAAGTGCAGTAGTCGCCGTGAA
CGTTCTTTTTCGCAACGGGTTTGCCGCCAGAACACAGGTAAGTGCCGTGTGTGGTTCCCGCGGGCCTGGC
CTCTTTACGGGTTATGGCCCTTGCGTGCCTTGAATTACTTCCACCTGGCTGCAGTACGTGATTCTTGATC
CCGAGCTTCGGGTTGGAAGTGGGTGGGAGAGTTCGAGGCCTTGCGCTTAAGGAGCCCCTTCGCCTCGTGC
TTGAGTTGAGGCCTGGCCTGGGCGCTGGGGCCGCCGCGTGCGAATCTGGTGGCACCTTCGCGCCTGTCTC
GCTGCTTTCGATAAGTCTCTAGCCATTTAAAATTTTTGATGACCTGCTGCGACGCTTTTTTTCTGGCAAG
ATAGTCTTGTAAATGCGGGCCAAGATCTGCACACTGGTATTTCGGTTTTTGGGGCCGCGGGCGGCGACGG
GGCCCGTGCGTCCCAGCGCACATGTTCGGCGAGGCGGGGCCTGCGAGCGCGGCCACCGAGAATCGGACGG
GGGTAGTCTCAAGCTGGCCGGCCTGCTCTGGTGCCTGGCCTCGCGCCGCCGTGTATCGCCCCGCCCTGGG
CGGCAAGGCTGGCCCGGTCGGCACCAGTTGCGTGAGCGGAAAGATGGCCGCTTCCCGGCCCTGCTGCAGG
GAGCTCAAAATGGAGGACGCGGCGCTCGGGAGAGCGGGCGGGTGAGTCACCCACACAAAGGAAAAGGGCC
TTTCCGTCCTCAGCCGTCGCTTCATGTGACTCCACGGAGTACCGGGCGCCGTCCAGGCACCTCGATTAGT
TCTCGAGCTTTTGGAGTACGTCGTCTTTAGGTTGGGGGGAGGGGTTTTATGCGATGGAGTTTCCCCACAC
TGAGTGGGTGGAGACTGAAGTTAGGCCAGCTTGGCACTTGATGTAATTCTCCTTGGAATTTGCCCTTTTT
GAGTTTGGATCTTGGTTCATTCTCAAGCCTCAGACAGTGGTTCAAAGTTTTTTTCTTCCATTTCAGGTGT
CGTGACGTACGGCCACCATGACCGAGTACAAGCCCACGGTGCGCCTCGCCACCCGCGACGACGTCCCCAG
GGCCGTACGCACCCTCGCCGCCGCGTTCGCCGACTACCCCGCCACGCGCCACACCGTCGATCCGGACCGC
CACATCGAGCGGGTCACCGAGCTGCAAGAACTCTTCCTCACGCGCGTCGGGCTCGACATCGGCAAGGTGT
GGGTCGCGGACGACGGCGCCGCCGTGGCGGTCTGGACCACGCCGGAGAGCGTCGAAGCGGGGGCGGTGTT
CGCCGAGATCGGCCCGCGCATGGCCGAGTTGAGCGGTTCCCGGCTGGCCGCGCAGCAACAGATGGAAGGC
CTCCTGGCGCCGCACCGGCCCAAGGAGCCCGCGTGGTTCCTGGCCACCGTCGGAGTCTCGCCCGACCACC
AGGGCAAGGGTCTGGGCAGCGCCGTCGTGCTCCCCGGAGTGGAGGCGGCCGAGCGCGCCGGGGTGCCCGC
CTTCCTGGAGACCTCCGCGCCCCGCAACCTCCCCTTCTACGAGCGGCTCGGCTTCACCGTCACCGCCGAC
GTCGAGGTGCCCGAAGGACCGCGCACCTGGTGCATGACCCGCAAGCCCGGTGCCTGAACGCGTTAAGTCG
ACAATCAACCTCTGGATTACAAAATTTGTGAAAGATTGACTGGTATTCTTAACTATGTTGCTCCTTTTAC
GCTATGTGGATACGCTGCTTTAATGCCTTTGTATCATGCTATTGCTTCCCGTATGGCTTTCATTTTCTCC
TCCTTGTATAAATCCTGGTTGCTGTCTCTTTATGAGGAGTTGTGGCCCGTTGTCAGGCAACGTGGCGTGG
TGTGCACTGTGTTTGCTGACGCAACCCCCACTGGTTGGGGCATTGCCACCACCTGTCAGCTCCTTTCCGG
GACTTTCGCTTTCCCCCTCCCTATTGCCACGGCGGAACTCATCGCCGCCTGCCTTGCCCGCTGCTGGACA
GGGGCTCGGCTGTTGGGCACTGACAATTCCGTGGTGTTGTCGGGGAAATCATCGTCCTTTCCTTGGCTGC
TCGCCTGTGTTGCCACCTGGATTCTGCGCGGGACGTCCTTCTGCTACGTCCCTTCGGCCCTCAATCCAGC
GGACCTTCCTTCCCGCGGCCTGCTGCCGGCTCTGCGGCCTCTTCCGCGTCTTCGCCTTCGCCCTCAGACG
AGTCGGATCTCCCTTTGGGCCGCCTCCCCGCGTCGACTTTAAGACCAATGACTTACAAGGCAGCTGTAGA
TCTTAGCCACTTTTTAAAAGAAAAGGGGGGACTGGAAGGGCTAATTCACTCCCAACGAAGACAAGATCTG
CTTTTTGCTTGTACTGGGTCTCTCTGGTTAGACCAGATCTGAGCCTGGGAGCTCTCTGGCTAACTAGGGA
ACCCACTGCTTAAGCCTCAATAAAGCTTGCCTTGAGTGCTTCAAGTAGTGTGTGCCCGTCTGTTGTGTGA
CTCTGGTAACTAGAGATCCCTCAGACCCTTTTAGTCAGTGTGGAAAATCTCTAGCAGTACGTATAGTAGT
TCATGTCATCTTATTATTCAGTATTTATAACTTGCAAAGAAATGAATATCAGAGAGTGAGAGGAACTTGT
TTATTGCAGCTTATAATGGTTACAAATAAAGCAATAGCATCACAAATTTCACAAATAAAGCATTTTTTTC
ACTGCATTCTAGTTGTGGTTTGTCCAAACTCATCAATGTATCTTATCATGTCTGGCTCTAGCTATCCCGC
CCCTAACTCCGCCCATCCCGCCCCTAACTCCGCCCAGTTCCGCCCATTCTCCGCCCCATGGCTGACTAAT
TTTTTTTATTTATGCAGAGGCCGAGGCCGCCTCGGCCTCTGAGCTATTCCAGAAGTAGTGAGGAGGCTTT
TTTGGAGGCCTAGGGACGTACCCAATTCGCCCTATAGTGAGTCGTATTACGCGCGCTCACTGGCCGTCGT
TTTACAACGTCGTGACTGGGAAAACCCTGGCGTTACCCAACTTAATCGCCTTGCAGCACATCCCCCTTTC
GCCAGCTGGCGTAATAGCGAAGAGGCCCGCACCGATCGCCCTTCCCAACAGTTGCGCAGCCTGAATGGCG
AATGGG
[124 nt withheld, positions 3367-3490]
C
[91 nt withheld, positions 3492-3582]
A
[49 nt withheld, positions 3584-3632]
CCTTTGACGTTGGAGTCCACGTTCTTT
[37 nt withheld, positions 3660-3696]
ACCCTATCTCGGTCTATTCTTTTGATTTATAAGGGATTTTGCCGATTTCGGCCTATTGGTTAAAAAATGA
GCTGATTTAACAAAAATTTAACGCGAATTTTAACAAAATATTAACGCTTACAATTTAGGTGGCACTTTTC
GGGGAAATGTGCGCGGAACCCCTATTTGTTTATTTTTCTAAATACATTCAAATATGTATCCGCTCATGAG
ACAATAACCCTGATAAATGCTTCAATAATATTGAAAAAGGAAGAGTATGAGTATTCAACATTTCCGTGTC
GCCCTTATTCCCTTTTTTGCGGCATTTTGCCTTCCTGTTTTTGCTCACCCAGAAACGCTGGTGAAAGTAA
AAGATGCTGAAGATCAGTTGGGTGCACGAGTGGGTTACATCGAACTGGATCTCAACAGCGGTAAGATCCT
TGAGAGTTTTCGCCCCGAAGAACGTTTTCCAATGATGAGCACTTTTAAAGTTCTGCTATGTGGCGCGGTA
TTATCCCGTATTGACGCCGGGCAAGAGCAACTCGGTCGCCGCATACACTATTCTCAGAATGACTTGGTTG
AGTACTCACCAGTCACAGAAAAGCATCTTACGGATGGCATGACAGTAAGAGAATTATGCAGTGCTGCCAT
AACCATGAGTGATAACACTGCGGCCAACTTACTTCTGACAACGATCGGAGGACCGAAGGAGCTAACCGCT
TTTTTGCACAACATGGGGGATCATGTAACTCGCCTTGATCGTTGGGAACCGGAGCTGAATGAAGCCATAC
CAAACGACGAGCGTGACACCACGATGCCTGTAGCAATGGCAACAACGTTGCGCAAACTATTAACTGGCGA
ACTACTTACTCTAGCTTCCCGGCAACAATTAATAGACTGGATGGAGGCGGATAAAGTTGCAGGACCACTT
CTGCGCTCGGCCCTTCCGGCTGGCTGGTTTATTGCTGATAAATCTGGAGCCGGTGAGCGTGGGTCTCGCG
GTATCATTGCAGCACTGGGGCCAGATGGTAAGCCCTCCCGTATCGTAGTTATCTACACGACGGGGAGTCA
GGCAACTATGGATGAACGAAATAGACAGATCGCTGAGATAGGTGCCTCACTGATTAAGCATTGGTAACTG
TCAGACCAAGTTTACTCATATATACTTTAGATTGATTTAAAACTTCATTTTTAATTTAAAAGGATCTAGG
TGAAGATCCTTTTTGATAATCTCATGACCAAAATCCCTTAACGTGAGTTTTCGTTCCACTGAGCGTCAGA
CCCCGTAGAAAAGATCAAAGGATCTTCTTGAGATCCTTTTTTTCTGCGCGTAATCTGCTGCTTGCAAACA
AAAAAACCACCGCTACCAGCGGTGGTTTGTTTGCCGGATCAAGAGCTACCAACTCTTTTTCCGAAGGTAA
CTGGCTTCAGCAGAGCGCAGATACCAAATACTGTTCTTCTAGTGTAGCCGTAGTTAGGCCACCACTTCAA
GAACTCTGTAGCACCGCCTACATACCTCGCTCTGCTAATCCTGTTACCAGTGGCTGCTGCCAGTGGCGAT
AAGTCGTGTCTTACCGGGTTGGACTCAAGACGATAGTTACCGGATAAGGCGCAGCGGTCGGGCTGAACGG
GGGGTTCGTGCACACAGCCCAGCTTGGAGCGAACGACCTACACCGAACTGAGATACCTACAGCGTGAGCT
ATGAGAAAGCGCCACGCTTCCCGAAGGGAGAAAGGCGGACAGGTATCCGGTAAGCGGCAGGGTCGGAACA
GGAGAGCGCACGAGGGAGCTTCCAGGGGGAAACGCCTGGTATCTTTATAGTCCTGTCGGGTTTCGCCACC
TCTGACTTGAGCGTCGATTTTTGTGATGCTCGTCAGGGGGGCGGAGCCTATGGAAAAACGCCAGCAACGC
GGCCTTTTTACGGTTCCTGGCCTTTTGCTGGCCTTTTGCTCACATGTTCTTTCCTGCGTTATCCCCTGAT
TCTGTGGATAACCGTATTACCGCCTTTGAGTGAGCTGATACCGCTCGCCGCAGCCGAACGACCGAGCGCA
GCGAGTCAGTGAGCGAGGAAGCGGAAGAGCGCCCAATACGCAAACCGCCTCTCCCCGCGCGTTGGCCGAT
TCATTAATGCAGCTGGCACGACAGGTTTCCCGACTGGAAAGCGGGCAGTGAGCGCAACGCAATTAATGTG
AGTTAGCTCACTCATTAGGCACCCCAGGCTTTACACTTTATGCTTCCGGCTCGTATGTTGTGTGGAATTG
TGAGCGGATAACAATTTCACACAGGAAACAGCTATGACCATGATTACGCCAAGCGCGCAATTAACCCTCA
CTAAAGGGAACAAAAGCTGGAGCTGCAAGCTTAATGTAGTCTTATGCAATACTCTTGTAGTCTTGCAACA
TGGTAACGATGAGTTAGCAACATGCCTTACAAGGAGAGAAAAAGCACCGTGCATGCCGATTGGTGGAAGT
AAGGTGGTACGATCGTGCCTTATTAGGAAGGCAACAGACGGGTCTGACATGGATTGGACGAACCACTGAA
TTGCCGCATTGCAGAGATATTGTATTTAAGTGCCTAGCTCGATACATAAACGGGTCTCTCTGGTTAGACC
AGATCTGAGCCTGGGAGCTCTCTGGCTAACTAGGGAACCCACTGCTTAAGCCTCAATAAAGCTTGCCTTG
AGTGCTTCAAGTAGTGTGTGCCCGTCTGTTGTGTGACTCTGGTAACTAGAGATCCCTCAGACCCTTTTAG
TCAGTGTGGAAAATCTCTAGCAGTGGCGCCCGAACAGGGACTTGAAAGCGAAAGGGAAACCAGAGGAGCT
CTCTCGACGCAGGACTCGGCTTGCTGAAGCGCGCACGGCAAGAGGCGAGGGGCGGCGACTGGTGAGTACG
CCAAAAATTTTGACTAGCGGAGGCTAGAAGGAGAGAGATGGGTGCGAGAGCGTCAGTATTAAGCGGGGGA
GAATTAGATCGCGATGGGAAAAAATTCGGTTAAGGCCAGGGGGAAAGAAAAAATATAAATTAAAACATAT
AGTATGGGCAAGCAGGGAGCTAGAACGATTCGCAGTTAATCCTGGCCTGTTAGAAACATCAGAAGGCTGT
AGACAAATACTGGGACAGCTACAACCATCCCTTCAGACAGGATCAGAAGAACTTAGATCATTATATAATA
CAGTAGCAACCCTCTATTGTGTGCATCAAAGGATAGAGATAAAAGACACCAAGGAAGCTTTAGACAAGAT
AGAGGAAGAGCAAAACAAAAGTAAGACCACCGCACAGCAAGCGGCCGCTGATCTTCAGACCTGGAGGAGG
AGATATGAGGGACAATTGGAGAAGTGAATTATATAAATATAAAGTAGTAAAAATTGAACCATTAGGAGTA
GCACCCACCAAGGCAAAGAGAAGAGTGGTGCAGAGAGAAAAAAGAGCAGTGGGAATAGGAGCTTTGTTCC
TTGGGTTCTTGGGAGCAGCAGGAAGCACTATGGGCGCAGCGTCAATGACGCTGACGGTACAGGCCAGACA
ATTATTGTCTGGTATAGTGCAGCAGCAGAACAATTTGCTGAGGGCTATTGAGGCGCAACAGCATCTGTTG
CAACTCACAGTCTGGGGCATCAAGCAGCTCCAGGCAAGAATCCTGGCTGTGGAAAGATACCTAAAGGATC
AACAGCTCCTGGGGATTTGGGGTTGCTCTGGAAAACTCATTTGCACCACTGCTGTGCCTTGGAATGCTAG
TTGGAGTAATAAATCTCTGGAACAGATTTGGAATCACACGACCTGGATGGAGTGGGACAGAGAAATTAAC
AATTACACAAGCTTAATACACTCCTTAATTGAAGAATCGCAAAACCAGCAAGAAAAGAATGAACAAGAAT
TATTGGAATTAGATAAATGGGCAAGTTTGTGGAATTGGTTTAACATAACAAATTGGCTGTGGTATATAAA
ATTATTCATAATGATAGTAGGAGGCTTGGTAGGTTTAAGAATAGTTTTTGCTGTACTTTCTATAGTGAAT
AGAGTTAGGCAGGGATATTCACCATTATCGTTTCAGACCCACCTCCCAACCCCGAGGGGACCCAGAGAGG
GCCTATTTCCCATGATTCCTTCATATTTGCATATACGATACAAGGCTGTTAGAGAGATAATTAGAATTAA
TTTGACTGTAAACACAAAGATATTAGTACAAAATACGTGACGTAGAAAGTAATAATTTCTTGGGTAGTTT
GCAGTTTTAAAATTATGTTTTAAAATGGACTATCATATGCTTACCGTAACTTGAAAGTATTTCGATTTCT
TGGCTTTATATATCTTGTGGAAAGGACGAAACACCGACAGCGCTCTCGTGTACTATGTTTTAGAGCTAGA
AATAGCAAGTTAAAATAAGGCTAGTCCGTTATCAACTTGAAAAAGTGGCACCGAGTCGGTGCTTTTTTAA
GCTTGGCGTAACTAGATCTTGAGACAAATGGCAGTATTCATCCACAATTTTAAAAGAAAAGGGGGGATTG
GGGGGTACAGTGCAGGGGAAAGAATAGTAGACATAATAGCAACAGACATACAAACTAAAGAATTACAAAA
ACAAATTACAAAAATTCAAAATTTTCGGGTTTATTACAGGGACAGCAGAGATCCACTTTGGCGCCGGCTC
GAGGGGG
