>Addgene plasmid #80193 | non-targeting control gRNA (BRDN0001147100) | depositor partial sequence | sequence record 150865 | Target Sequence
ACAGCGCTCTCGTGTACTAT
