>Addgene plasmid #80193 | non-targeting control gRNA (BRDN0001147100) | addgene partial sequence | sequence record 189100 | hU6-F
TAGAAAGTAATAATTTCTTGGGTAGTTTGCAGTTTTAAAATTATGTTTTAAAATGGACTATCATATGCTT
ACCGTAACTTGAAAGTATTTCGATTTCTTGGCTTTATATATCTTGTGGAAAGGACGAAACACCGACAGCG
CTCTCGTGTACTATGTTTTAGAGCTAGAAATAGCAAGTTAAAATAAGGCTAGTCCGTTATCAACTTGAAA
AAGTGGCACCGAGTCGGTGCTTTTTTAAGCTTGGCGTAACTAGATCTTGAGACAAATGGCAGTATTCATC
CACAATTTTAAAAGAAAAGGGGGGATTGGGGGGTACAGTGCAGGGGAAAGAATAGTAGACATAATAGCAA
CAGACATACAAACTAAAGAATTACAAAAACAAATTACAAAAATTCAAAATTTTCGGGTTTATTACAGGGA
CAGCAGAGATCCACTTTGGCGCCGGCTCGAGGGGGCCCGGGTGCAAAGATGGATAAAGTTTTAAACAGAG
AGGAATCTTTGCAGCTAATGGACCTTCTAGGTCTTGAAAGGAGTGGGAATTGGCTCCGGTGCCCGTCAGT
GGGCAGAGCG
